>Addgene plasmid #124233 | pTol1-UAS:CoChR-tdTomato | addgene full sequence | sequence record 242266 | Addgene NGS Result
GCGCCCAATACGCAAACCGCCTCTCCCCGCGCGTTGGCCGATTCATTAATGCAGCTGGCACGACAGGTTT
CCCGACTGGAAAGCGGGCAGTGAGCGCAACGCAATTAATGTGAGTTAGCTCACTCATTAGGCACCCCAGG
CTTTACACTTTATGCTTCCGGCTCGTATGTTGTGTGGAATTGTGAGCGGATAACAATTTCACACAGGAAA
CAGCTATGACCATGATTACGCCAAGCTTGCATGGTCCCTTTAGCCAGTAGCGGTTCTAGGCACGGGCCGT
CCGGGCGGTGGCCTGGGGCGGAAAACTGAAGGGGGGCGGCACCGGCGGCTCAGCCCTTGTAATATATTAT
ATGCACCACTATTGGTTTACTTATGTCACAGTTTGTAAGTTTGTAACAGCCTGAACCTGGATCAGCTTAG
GCCTCCAAGGCGGAGTACTGTCCTCCGGGCTGGCGGAGTACTGTCCTCCGGCAAGGTCGGAGTACTGTCC
TCCGACACTAGAGGTCGGAGTACTGTCCTCCGACGCAAGGCGGAGTACTGTCCTCCGGGCTGCGGAGTAC
TGTCCTCCGGCAAGGTCGGAGTACTGTCCTCCGACACTAGAGGTCGGAGTACTGTCCTCCGACGCAAGGT
CGGAGTACTGTCCTCCGACACTAGAGGTCGGAGTACTGTCCTCCGACGCAAGGTCGGAGTACTGTCCTCC
GACACTAGAGGTCGGAGTACTGTCCTCCGACGCAAGGCGGAGTACTGTCCTCCGGGCTGGCGGAGTACTG
TCCTCCGGCAAGGGTCGACTCTAGAGGGTATATAATGGATCCCATCGCGTCTCAGCCTCACTTTGAGCTC
CTCCACACGAATTCGATACTAAGGATCCTTGTTTGTGAGTATGATGTTAAATATAAGCAATCGACGTTTG
TTTTGTCGTTTGTTAAATCTAGCAATGTTTTATTTCAATTAAAGTGTTAACCGGTTCATTTAAAGGTGTA
TTTCTGAATGAGCTAACGTATTAGCTTTTAACGCTAGCCGGACTGTTTGGTTTTGAGGATCAATAAACCA
ACGTTTTTTTCTGATTTATTTTGCTTTAAAATATAAAGGTATAATTCGTCGTCGAGAATTTTGGGTTTTG
TTCGAGTTTAGAAATTTGGCGGCGTTTTTTTGTACCGCGAAACAGGGCGGTGGTTCGGTGAGCTTCTCAA
TTCATCTGCTTGACAAACGGTTTTCGGCAACTGTAAATGCGCTATGATGCTTTTATTCTTTTCAGCGTGT
AACTTTGTTAAATATAATTGACTTTCCGACTATCGACGTTCGTTTCATCTCCGTGTTATTGTTTAATGGC
CATTTTCTGTGGTAAACTGTCGCCATTTTGTTTTCAGTCGTCCGTTTGTTCCGCCCTTACTCACAGCTGT
GTCAGCATTAGTGATGACTGTTCTCACCTGGCCTGTTTGCTTTCATTATTGATGAAGAGCTTTCTAGAGA
ATTCTGAAGCTCGTCTTTGTCCTGAATTCATCTGTATTCATTTAAAAAAAAAAATTAACCTTAATTTTTT
TTTCTTCTCAGCGTAAAGCCACCATGCTGGGAAACGGCAGCGCCATTGTGCCTATCGACCAGTGCTTTTG
CCTGGCTTGGACCGACAGCCTGGGAAGCGATACAGAGCAGCTGGTGGCCAACATCCTCCAGTGGTTCGCC
TTCGGCTTCAGCATCCTGATCCTGATGTTCTACGCCTACCAGACTTGGAGAGCCACTTGCGGTTGGGAGG
AGGTCTACGTCTGTTGCGTCGAGCTGACCAAGGTCATCATCGAGTTCTTCCACGAGTTCGACGACCCCAG
CATGCTGTACCTGGCTAACGGACACCGAGTCCAGTGGCTGAGATACGCAGAGTGGCTGCTGACTTGTCCC
GTCATCCTGATCCACCTGAGCAACCTGACCGGCCTGAAGGACGACTACAGCAAGCGGACCATGAGGCTGC
TGGTGTCAGACGTGGGAACCATCGTGTGGGGAGCTACAAGCGCCATGAGCACAGGCTACGTCAAGGTCAT
CTTCTTCGTGCTGGGTTGCATCTACGGCGCCAACACCTTCTTCCACGCCGCCAAGGTGTATATCGAGAGC
TACCACGTGGTGCCAAAGGGCAGACCTAGAACCGTCGTGCGGATCATGGCTTGGCTGTTCTTCCTGTCTT
GGGGCATGTTCCCCGTGCTGTTCGTCGTGGGACCAGAAGGATTCGACGCCATCAGCGTGTACGGCTCTAC
CATTGGCCACACCATCATCGACCTCATGAGCAAGAATTGTTGGGGCCTGCTGGGACACTATCTGAGAGTG
CTGATCCACCAGCACATCATCATCTACGGCGACATCCGGAAGAAGACCAAGATCAACGTGGCCGGCGAGG
AGATGGAAGTGGAGACCATGGTGGACCAGGAGGACGAGGAGACAGTGGCGGCACCGGTAGTAGCAGTGAG
TAAGGGCGAGGAAGTGATCAAAGAGTTCATGCGGTTTAAGGTGAGAATGGAAGGAAGCATGAACGGCCAC
GAGTTCGAAATTGAGGGAGAAGGAGAGGGACGGCCCTACGAGGGCACCCAGACAGCCAAGCTGAAAGTGA
CAAAGGGCGGGCCTCTGCCATTCGCTTGGGACATCCTGAGCCCACAGTTTATGTACGGCTCCAAGGCCTA
TGTGAAACATCCAGCTGACATTCCCGATTATAAGAAACTGAGCTTCCCCGAGGGGTTTAAGTGGGAAAGA
GTGATGAACTTCGAGGACGGAGGCCTGGTGACTGTGACCCAGGACAGCTCCCTGCAGGATGGGACCCTGA
TCTACAAGGTGAAAATGAGAGGGACAAATTTTCCCCCTGATGGACCTGTGATGCAGAAGAAAACTATGGG
ATGGGAGGCCTCCACCGAAAGGCTGTATCCACGCGACGGGGTGCTGAAAGGAGAAATCCACCAGGCTCTG
AAGCTGAAAGATGGGGGACATTACCTGGTGGAGTTCAAGACAATCTACATGGCCAAGAAACCTGTGCAGC
TGCCAGGCTACTATTACGTGGACACAAAACTGGATATCACTTCACACAACGAGGACTACACTATTGTGGA
GCAGTATGAACGGAGCGAGGGGAGACACCATCTGTTCCTGGGCCATGGGACTGGAAGTACCGGCTCAGGG
TCTAGTGGAACCGCCTCAAGCGAGGATAACAATATGGCTGTGATCAAAGAGTTCATGAGGTTTAAGGTGC
GCATGGAGGGCAGCATGAATGGGCACGAATTTGAGATTGAAGGAGAGGGCGAAGGGAGGCCTTACGAGGG
CACACAGACTGCCAAGCTGAAAGTGACCAAGGGAGGACCACTGCCTTTCGCTTGGGATATCCTGTCTCCT
CAGTTTATGTACGGAAGTAAGGCCTATGTCAAGCATCCCGCTGACATTCCTGATTACAAGAAACTGTCTT
TCCCAGAGGGCTTTAAGTGGGAGAGAGTGATGAATTTTGAAGATGGAGGCCTGGTGACCGTGACACAGGA
CTCCTCTCTGCAGGATGGCACTCTGATCTACAAAGTCAAAATGCGCGGCACCAATTTTCCACCCGATGGG
CCCGTGATGCAGAAGAAAACAATGGGGTGGGAGGCCAGCACTGAACGGCTGTATCCTAGAGACGGAGTGC
TGAAGGGCGAAATCCACCAGGCCCTGAAGCTGAAAGACGGCGGCCACTACCTGGTGGAGTTCAAAACCAT
CTACATGGCCAAGAAACCAGTGCAGCTGCCCGGCTATTACTATGTGGACACCAAGCTGGATATCACATCC
CACAATGAAGACTACACCATTGTGGAACAGTATGAGAGGTCTGAAGGACGCCACCATCTGTTTCTGTACG
GCATGGATGAGCTGTATAAGTAAACATGGAGATCTCGAGACTAGTAATTAAGTCTCAGCCACCGTTAACT
GAACATGTCAAAACCTGTGGAGACTGTTGAGATTTGATGTTCTGAAAAGATAAAGCCTATAAATAAAATG
TTGCCCAAATTTCCTGCCTGATGTTTTTCTTTGTCTTTGCTACATGGCTTTGCTGCTCGGATCGGCTCAC
TCTGTGTATGCCACGTTCACTTTGTACTCTCCTTCTCACGGTAGGTTTATTATTTTTAGATGTGCAGTTA
GTTTCTGTGAAATAACACACCACACACTGATATTGTCTGTGCATTGACTTGGTGAGTGCACATTGTTTTT
GATCTTGACATATTTATATTTGATTGATCAGGTGAACTGTGTGAATCTAAAGTGCTCCATACAGATGTTC
TGCATTGAAAATATTCTCATTTTATTAGTGGAAGTGAGTGTATGCCAGCGGCCGCGGTACCCTGCAGTCT
AGACATTTCAGTTGACGAAGACAAACAAAGTTCTGTTGTGACTATGGGGGGGGGGGGCGCCTGGGGATGG
TCTCGCCCGGGGAGTAATTCAGGGTAGAACCGCCACTGCCTTTAGCGACATTCACTGGCCGTCGTTTTAC
AACGTCGTGACTGGGAAAACCCTGGCGTTACCCAACTTAATCGCCTTGCAGCACATCCCCCTTTCGCCAG
CTGGCGTAATAGCGAAGAGGCCCGCACCGATCGCCCTTCCCAACAGTTGCGCAGCCTGAATGGCGAATGG
CGCCTGATGCGGTATTTTCTCCTTACGCATCTGTGCGGTATTTCACACCGCATATGGTGCACTCTCAGTA
CAATCTGCTCTGATGCCGCATAGTTAAGCCAGCCCCGACACCCGCCAACACCCGCTGACGCGCCCTGACG
GGCTTGTCTGCTCCCGGCATCCGCTTACAGACAAGCTGTGACCGTCTCCGGGAGCTGCATGTGTCAGAGG
TTTTCACCGTCATCACCGAAACGCGCGAGACGAAAGGGCCTCGTGATACGCCTATTTTTATAGGTTAATG
TCATGATAATAATGGTTTCTTAGACGTCAGGTGGCACTTTTCGGGGAAATGTGCGCGGAACCCCTATTTG
TTTATTTTTCTAAATACATTCAAATATGTATCCGCTCATGAGACAATAACCCTGATAAATGCTTCAATAA
TATTGAAAAAGGAAGAGTATGAGTATTCAACATTTCCGTGTCGCCCTTATTCCCTTTTTTGCGGCATTTT
GCCTTCCTGTTTTTGCTCACCCAGAAACGCTGGTGAAAGTAAAAGATGCTGAAGATCAGTTGGGTGCACG
AGTGGGTTACATCGAACTGGATCTCAACAGCGGTAAGATCCTTGAGAGTTTTCGCCCCGAAGAACGTTTT
CCAATGATGAGCACTTTTAAAGTTCTGCTATGTGGCGCGGTATTATCCCGTATTGACGCCGGGCAAGAGC
AACTCGGTCGCCGCATACACTATTCTCAGAATGACTTGGTTGAGTACTCACCAGTCACAGAAAAGCATCT
TACGGATGGCATGACAGTAAGAGAATTATGCAGTGCTGCCATAACCATGAGTGATAACACTGCGGCCAAC
TTACTTCTGACAACGATCGGAGGACCGAAGGAGCTAACCGCTTTTTTGCACAACATGGGGGATCATGTAA
CTCGCCTTGATCGTTGGGAACCGGAGCTGAATGAAGCCATACCAAACGACGAGCGTGACACCACGATGCC
TGTAGCAATGGCAACAACGTTGCGCAAACTATTAACTGGCGAACTACTTACTCTAGCTTCCCGGCAACAA
TTAATAGACTGGATGGAGGCGGATAAAGTTGCAGGACCACTTCTGCGCTCGGCCCTTCCGGCTGGCTGGT
TTATTGCTGATAAATCTGGAGCCGGTGAGCGTGGGTCTCGCGGTATCATTGCAGCACTGGGGCCAGATGG
TAAGCCCTCCCGTATCGTAGTTATCTACACGACGGGGAGTCAGGCAACTATGGATGAACGAAATAGACAG
ATCGCTGAGATAGGTGCCTCACTGATTAAGCATTGGTAACTGTCAGACCAAGTTTACTCATATATACTTT
AGATTGATTTAAAACTTCATTTTTAATTTAAAAGGATCTAGGTGAAGATCCTTTTTGATAATCTCATGAC
CAAAATCCCTTAACGTGAGTTTTCGTTCCACTGAGCGTCAGACCCCGTAGAAAAGATCAAAGGATCTTCT
TGAGATCCTTTTTTTCTGCGCGTAATCTGCTGCTTGCAAACAAAAAAACCACCGCTACCAGCGGTGGTTT
GTTTGCCGGATCAAGAGCTACCAACTCTTTTTCCGAAGGTAACTGGCTTCAGCAGAGCGCAGATACCAAA
TACTGTTCTTCTAGTGTAGCCGTAGTTAGGCCACCACTTCAAGAACTCTGTAGCACCGCCTACATACCTC
GCTCTGCTAATCCTGTTACCAGTGGCTGCTGCCAGTGGCGATAAGTCGTGTCTTACCGGGTTGGACTCAA
GACGATAGTTACCGGATAAGGCGCAGCGGTCGGGCTGAACGGGGGGTTCGTGCACACAGCCCAGCTTGGA
GCGAACGACCTACACCGAACTGAGATACCTACAGCGTGAGCTATGAGAAAGCGCCACGCTTCCCGAAGGG
AGAAAGGCGGACAGGTATCCGGTAAGCGGCAGGGTCGGAACAGGAGAGCGCACGAGGGAGCTTCCAGGGG
GAAACGCCTGGTATCTTTATAGTCCTGTCGGGTTTCGCCACCTCTGACTTGAGCGTCGATTTTTGTGATG
CTCGTCAGGGGGGCGGAGCCTATGGAAAAACGCCAGCAACGCGGCCTTTTTACGGTTCCTGGCCTTTTGC
TGGCCTTTTGCTCACATGTTCTTTCCTGCGTTATCCCCTGATTCTGTGGATAACCGTATTACCGCCTTTG
AGTGAGCTGATACCGCTCGCCGCAGCCGAACGACCGAGCGCAGCGAGTCAGTGAGCGAGGAAGCGGAAGA
Features (pLannotate 1.2.2; 21 found; start..end, strand, type, name):
      1..93      +  CDS            lacI (fragment): lac repressor; lacI; The lac repressor binds to the lac operator to inhibit transcription in E. coli. This inhibition can be relieved by adding lactose or isopropyl-β-D-thiogalactopyranoside (IPTG).
    106..127     +  protein_bind   CAP binding site: CAP binding activates transcription in the presence of cAMP. E. coli catabolite activator protein
    142..172     +  promoter       lac promoter: promoter for the E. coli lac operon
    180..196     +  protein_bind   lac operator: The lac repressor binds to the lac operator to inhibit transcription in E. coli. This inhibition can be relieved by adding lactose or isopropyl-β-D-thiogalactopyranoside (IPTG). lac repressor encoded by lacI
    478..495     +  protein_bind   5X UAS (fragment): five tandem copies of the "ScaI site" 17-mer CGGAGTACTGTCCTCCG, an upstream activating sequence (UAS) that efficiently binds yeast Gal4 (Webster et al., 1988; Pfeiffer et al., 2010) GAL4
    506..523     +  protein_bind   5X UAS (fragment): five tandem copies of the "ScaI site" 17-mer CGGAGTACTGTCCTCCG, an upstream activating sequence (UAS) that efficiently binds yeast Gal4 (Webster et al., 1988; Pfeiffer et al., 2010) GAL4
    577..594     +  protein_bind   5X UAS (fragment): five tandem copies of the "ScaI site" 17-mer CGGAGTACTGTCCTCCG, an upstream activating sequence (UAS) that efficiently binds yeast Gal4 (Webster et al., 1988; Pfeiffer et al., 2010) GAL4
    605..622     +  protein_bind   5X UAS (fragment): five tandem copies of the "ScaI site" 17-mer CGGAGTACTGTCCTCCG, an upstream activating sequence (UAS) that efficiently binds yeast Gal4 (Webster et al., 1988; Pfeiffer et al., 2010) GAL4
    631..648     +  protein_bind   5X UAS (fragment): five tandem copies of the "ScaI site" 17-mer CGGAGTACTGTCCTCCG, an upstream activating sequence (UAS) that efficiently binds yeast Gal4 (Webster et al., 1988; Pfeiffer et al., 2010) GAL4
    659..676     +  protein_bind   5X UAS (fragment): five tandem copies of the "ScaI site" 17-mer CGGAGTACTGTCCTCCG, an upstream activating sequence (UAS) that efficiently binds yeast Gal4 (Webster et al., 1988; Pfeiffer et al., 2010) GAL4
    685..702     +  protein_bind   5X UAS (fragment): five tandem copies of the "ScaI site" 17-mer CGGAGTACTGTCCTCCG, an upstream activating sequence (UAS) that efficiently binds yeast Gal4 (Webster et al., 1988; Pfeiffer et al., 2010) GAL4
    713..730     +  protein_bind   5X UAS (fragment): five tandem copies of the "ScaI site" 17-mer CGGAGTACTGTCCTCCG, an upstream activating sequence (UAS) that efficiently binds yeast Gal4 (Webster et al., 1988; Pfeiffer et al., 2010) GAL4
    792..809     +  promoter       minP (fragment): minimal TATA-box promoter with low basal activity
   1564..2427    +  CDS            CoChR: high-photocurrent channelrhodopsin from Chloromonas oogama (Shemesh et al., 2017)
   2446..3870    +  CDS            tdTomato: tdTomato is a basic (constitutively fluorescent) orange fluorescent protein published in 2004, derived from Discosoma sp.. It is reported to be a somewhat slowly-maturing tandem dimer with low acid sensitivity.
   4460..4617    +  CDS            lacZα (fragment): LacZα fragment of β-galactosidase; lacZ fragment
   4623..4722    -  misc_feature   bom (fragment): basis of mobility region from pBR322
   4824..4859    -  CDS            rop (fragment): Rop protein, which maintains plasmids at low copy number; rop
   4954..5058    +  promoter       AmpR promoter: bla
   5059..5919    +  CDS            AmpR: β-lactamase; bla; confers resistance to ampicillin, carbenicillin, and related antibiotics
   6090..6678    +  rep_origin     ori: high-copy-number ColE1/pMB1/pBR322/pUC origin of replication
