[The description below was written by a language model from this plasmid's Addgene catalogue record and pLannotate feature annotations shown in this document.]
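Description:
pTol1-UAS:CoChR-tdTomato is a 6.9 kb zebrafish transgenesis plasmid built on the pT1UciMP backbone, in which the expression cassette is flanked by Tol1 transposon arms. When it is co-delivered with Tol1 transposase mRNA (not Tol2, as the depositor notes), the arms allow the cassette to be integrated into the fish genome to generate stable lines. In bacteria the plasmid is maintained as a high-copy vector through a ColE1/pUC-type origin and selected with ampicillin via the β-lactamase gene. The feature table also picks up remnants of a standard cloning backbone (lac promoter/operator, lacZα, lacI, bom and rop fragments) that have no role in the payload.

The insert, about 2.3 kb, encodes CoChR, a high-photocurrent channelrhodopsin from Chloromonas oogama, fused at its C terminus to the red fluorescent protein tdTomato, so that opsin-expressing cells can be identified by fluorescence. The CoChR sequence was derived from an earlier AAV CoChR-GFP plasmid. Transcription is driven by a 14xUAS-E1b promoter: tandem Gal4-binding sites upstream of a minimal TATA-box promoter, which is essentially silent unless Gal4 is present. The automated annotation detects only some of the UAS repeats and a minimal promoter fragment. According to the depositor, a ubiquitin C intron lies between the promoter and the coding sequence, and an ocean pout antifreeze protein terminator follows it. Neither these elements nor the Tol1 arms are annotated in the feature table. Crossing carriers to Gal4 driver lines restricts expression to chosen cell populations, allowing light-driven activation of those neurons. The construct belongs to a calibrated toolbox of stable zebrafish opsin lines.
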