Addgene plasmid #124233: pTol1-UAS:CoChR-tdTomato
Purpose: Zebrafish Tol1 construct for UAS-mediated expression of the optogenetic opsin CoChR fused to the red fluorescent protein tdTomato
Depositing lab: Isaac Bianco. Depositing organization: University College London. Publication: A calibrated optogenetic toolbox of stable zebrafish opsin lines. Antinucci P, Dumitrescu A, Deleuze C, Morley HJ, Leung K, Hagley T, Kubo F, Baier H, Bianco IH, Wyart C. Elife. 2020 Mar 27;9. pii: 54937. doi: 10.7554/eLife.54937. PubMed 32216873.
Backbone
  Vector backbone: pT1UciMP
  Backbone manufacturer: from Harold Burgess lab (Addgene Plasmid #62215)
  Backbone size w/o insert (bp): 4548
  Total vector size (bp): 6860
  Modifications to backbone: NcoI linearization before insert cloning
  Vector type: Zebrafish expression
Growth in bacteria
  Bacterial resistance: Ampicillin, 100 μg/mL
  Growth temperature: 37°C
  Growth strain: DH5alpha
  Copy number: High Copy
Gene/Insert
  Gene/Insert name: CoChR-tdTomato
  Species: Chloromonas oogama
  Insert size (bp): 2310
  GenBank ID: KF992041
  Promoter: 14xUAS-E1b
  Tag / fusion protein: tdTomato (C terminal on insert)
  Cloning method: Ligation Independent Cloning
  Sequencing primers: 5′ TCA GTC GTC CGT TTG TTC CG; 3′ GAG CAG CAA AGC CAT GTA GC
Resource information
  A portion of this plasmid was derived from a plasmid made by: pAAV-Syn-CoChR-GFP (Addgene Plasmid #59070). Independent optical excitation of distinct neural populations. Klapoetke NC, Murata Y, Kim SS, Pulver SR, Birdsey-Benson A, Cho YK, Morimoto TK, Chuong AS, Carpenter EJ, Tian Z, Wang J, Xie Y, Yan Z, Zhang Y, Chow BY, Surek B, Melkonian M, Jayaraman V, Constantine-Paton M, Wong GK, Boyden ES. Nat Methods. 2014
Terms and licenses: Academic/Nonprofit Terms; Industry Terms: Not Available to Industry
Depositor comments: Zebrafish Tol1 construct for UAS-mediated expression of the optogenetic opsin CoChR fused to the red fluorescent protein tdTomato. In addition to the opsin gene, it contains tol1 arms, 14xUAS-E1b promoter, ubiquitin C intron, and ocean pout antifreeze protein terminator. Co-inject with Tol1 (not Tol2) transposase mRNA.
How to cite: pTol1-UAS:CoChR-tdTomato was a gift from Isaac Bianco (Addgene plasmid # 124233 ; http://n2t.net/addgene:124233 ; RRID:Addgene_124233)
